>Addgene plasmid #99924 | pcDNA3-HA-REDD1 1-165 (#187) | addgene full sequence | sequence record 197638 | Addgene NGS Result
GACATTGATTATTGACTAGTTATTAATAGTAATCAATTACGGGGTCATTAGTTCATAGCCCATATATGGA
GTTCCGCGTTACATAACTTACGGTAAATGGCCCGCCTGGCTGACCGCCCAACGACCCCCGCCCATTGACG
TCAATAATGACGTATGTTCCCATAGTAACGCCAATAGGGACTTTCCATTGACGTCAATGGGTGGAGTATT
TACGGTAAACTGCCCACTTGGCAGTACATCAAGTGTATCATATGCCAAGTACGCCCCCTATTGACGTCAA
TGACGGTAAATGGCCCGCCTGGCATTATGCCCAGTACATGACCTTATGGGACTTTCCTACTTGGCAGTAC
ATCTACGTATTAGTCATCGCTATTACCATGGTGATGCGGTTTTGGCAGTACATCAATGGGCGTGGATAGC
GGTTTGACTCACGGGGATTTCCAAGTCTCCACCCCATTGACGTCAATGGGAGTTTGTTTTGGCACCAAAA
TCAACGGGACTTTCCAAAATGTCGTAACAACTCCGCCCCATTGACGCAAATGGGCGGTAGGCGTGTACGG
TGGGAGGTCTATATAAGCAGAGCTCTCTGGCTAACTAGAGAACCCACTGCTTACTGGCTTATCGAAATTA
ATACGACTCACTATAGGGAGACCCAAGCTTGGTACCGAGCTCGGATCCGCCACCATGCCTAGCCTTTGGG
ACCGCTTCTCGTCGTCGTCCACCTCCTCTTCGCCCTCGTCCTTGCCCCGAACTCCCACCCCAGATCGGCC
GCCGCGCTCAGCCTGGGGGTCGGCGACCCGGGAGGAGGGGTTTGACCGCTCCACGAGCCTGGAGAGCTCG
GACTGCGAGTCCCTGGACAGCAGCAACAGTGGCTTCGGGCCGGAGGAAGACACGGCTTACCTGGATGGGG
TGTCGTTGCCCGACTTTGAGCTGCTCAGTGACCCTGAGGATGAACACTTGTGTGCCAACCTGATGCAGCT
GCTGCAGGAGAGCCTGGCCCAGGCGCGGCTGGGCTCTCGACGCCCTGCGCGCCTGCTGATGCCTAGCCAG
TTGGTAAGCCAGGTGGGCAAAGAACTACTGCGCCTGGCCTACAGCGAGCCGTGCGGCCTGCGGGGGGCGC
TGCTGGACGTCTGCGTGGAGCAGGGCAAGAGCTGCCACAGCGTGGGCCAGCTGGCACTCTATCCCTATGA
CGTCCCAGATTACGCTTGAGAATTCTGCAGATATCCATCACACTGGCGGCCGCTCGAGCATGCATCTAGA
GGGCCCTATTCTATAGTGTCACCTAAATGCTAGAGCTCGCTGATCAGCCTCGACTGTGCCTTCTAGTTGC
CAGCCATCTGTTGTTTGCCCCTCCCCCGTGCCTTCCTTGACCCTGGAAGGTGCCACTCCCACTGTCCTTT
CCTAATAAAATGAGGAAATTGCATCGCATTGTCTGAGTAGGTGTCATTCTATTCTGGGGGGTGGGGTGGG
GCAGGACAGCAAGGGGGAGGATTGGGAAGACAATAGCAGGCATGCTGGGGATGCGGTGGGCTCTATGGCT
TCTGAGGCGGAAAGAACCAGCTGGGGCTCTAGGGGGTATCCCC
[124 nt withheld, positions 1584-1707]
C
[91 nt withheld, positions 1709-1799]
A
[49 nt withheld, positions 1801-1849]
CCTTTGACGTTGGAGTCCACGTTCTTT
[37 nt withheld, positions 1877-1913]
ACCCTATCTCGGTCTATTCTTTTGATTTATAAGGGATTTTGCCGATTTCGGCCTATTGGTTAAAAAATGA
GCTGATTTAACAAAAATTTAACGCGAATTAATTCTGTGGAATGTGTGTCAGTTAGGGTGTGGAAAGTCCC
CAGGCTCCCCAGCAGGCAGAAGTATGCAAAGCATGCATCTCAATTAGTCAGCAACCAGGTGTGGAAAGTC
CCCAGGCTCCCCAGCAGGCAGAAGTATGCAAAGCATGCATCTCAATTAGTCAGCAACCATAGTCCCGCCC
CTAACTCCGCCCATCCCGCCCCTAACTCCGCCCAGTTCCGCCCATTCTCCGCCCCATGGCTGACTAATTT
TTTTTATTTATGCAGAGGCCGAGGCCGCCTCTGCCTCTGAGCTATTCCAGAAGTAGTGAGGAGGCTTTTT
TGGAGGCCTAGGCTTTTGCAAAAAGCTCCCGGGAGCTTGTATATCCATTTTCGGATCTGATCAAGAGACA
GGATGAGGATCGTTTCGCATGATTGAACAAGATGGATTGCACGCAGGTTCTCCGGCCGCTTGGGTGGAGA
GGCTATTCGGCTATGACTGGGCACAACAGACAATCGGCTGCTCTGATGCCGCCGTGTTCCGGCTGTCAGC
GCAGGGGCGCCCGGTTCTTTTTGTCAAGACCGACCTGTCCGGTGCCCTGAATGAACTGCAGGACGAGGCA
GCGCGGCTATCGTGGCTGGCCACGACGGGCGTTCCTTGCGCAGCTGTGCTCGACGTTGTCACTGAAGCGG
GAAGGGACTGGCTGCTATTGGGCGAAGTGCCGGGGCAGGATCTCCTGTCATCTCACCTTGCTCCTGCCGA
GAAAGTATCCATCATGGCTGATGCAATGCGGCGGCTGCATACGCTTGATCCGGCTACCTGCCCATTCGAC
CACCAAGCGAAACATCGCATCGAGCGAGCACGTACTCGGATGGAAGCCGGTCTTGTCGATCAGGATGATC
TGGACGAAGAGCATCAGGGGCTCGCGCCAGCCGAACTGTTCGCCAGGCTCAAGGCGCGCATGCCCGACGG
CGAGGATCTCGTCGTGACCCATGGCGATGCCTGCTTGCCGAATATCATGGTGGAAAATGGCCGCTTTTCT
GGATTCATCGACTGTGGCCGGCTGGGTGTGGCGGACCGCTATCAGGACATAGCGTTGGCTACCCGTGATA
TTGCTGAAGAGCTTGGCGGCGAATGGGCTGACCGCTTCCTCGTGCTTTACGGTATCGCCGCTCCCGATTC
GCAGCGCATCGCCTTCTATCGCCTTCTTGACGAGTTCTTCTGAGCGGGACTCTGGGGTTCGAAATGACCG
ACCAAGCGACGCCCAACCTGCCATCACGAGATTTCGATTCCACCGCCGCCTTCTATGAAAGGTTGGGCTT
CGGAATCGTTTTCCGGGACGCCGGCTGGATGATCCTCCAGCGCGGGGATCTCATGCTGGAGTTCTTCGCC
CACCCCAACTTGTTTATTGCAGCTTATAATGGTTACAAATAAAGCAATAGCATCACAAATTTCACAAATA
AAGCATTTTTTTCACTGCATTCTAGTTGTGGTTTGTCCAAACTCATCAATGTATCTTATCATGTCTGTAT
ACCGTCGACCTCTAGCTAGAGCTTGGCGTAATCATGGTCATAGCTGTTTCCTGTGTGAAATTGTTATCCG
CTCACAATTCCACACAACATACGAGCCGGAAGCATAAAGTGTAAAGCCTGGGGTGCCTAATGAGTGAGCT
AACTCACATTAATTGCGTTGCGCTCACTGCCCGCTTTCCAGTCGGGAAACCTGTCGTGCCAGCTGCATTA
ATGAATCGGCCAACGCGCGGGGAGAGGCGGTTTGCGTATTGGGCGCTCTTCCGCTTCCTCGCTCACTGAC
TCGCTGCGCTCGGTCGTTCGGCTGCGGCGAGCGGTATCAGCTCACTCAAAGGCGGTAATACGGTTATCCA
CAGAATCAGGGGATAACGCAGGAAAGAACATGTGAGCAAAAGGCCAGCAAAAGGCCAGGAACCGTAAAAA
GGCCGCGTTGCTGGCGTTTTTCCATAGGCTCCGCCCCCCTGACGAGCATCACAAAAATCGACGCTCAAGT
CAGAGGTGGCGAAACCCGACAGGACTATAAAGATACCAGGCGTTTCCCCCTGGAAGCTCCCTCGTGCGCT
CTCCTGTTCCGACCCTGCCGCTTACCGGATACCTGTCCGCCTTTCTCCCTTCGGGAAGCGTGGCGCTTTC
TCATAGCTCACGCTGTAGGTATCTCAGTTCGGTGTAGGTCGTTCGCTCCAAGCTGGGCTGTGTGCACGAA
CCCCCCGTTCAGCCCGACCGCTGCGCCTTATCCGGTAACTATCGTCTTGAGTCCAACCCGGTAAGACACG
ACTTATCGCCACTGGCAGCAGCCACTGGTAACAGGATTAGCAGAGCGAGGTATGTAGGCGGTGCTACAGA
GTTCTTGAAGTGGTGGCCTAACTACGGCTACACTAGAAGAACAGTATTTGGTATCTGCGCTCTGCTGAAG
CCAGTTACCTTCGGAAAAAGAGTTGGTAGCTCTTGATCCGGCAAACAAACCACCGCTGGTAGCGGTGGTT
TTTTTGTTTGCAAGCAGCAGATTACGCGCAGAAAAAAAGGATCTCAAGAAGATCCTTTGATCTTTTCTAC
GGGGTCTGACGCTCAGTGGAACGAAAACTCACGTTAAGGGATTTTGGTCATGAGATTATCAAAAAGGATC
TTCACCTAGATCCTTTTAAATTAAAAATGAAGTTTTAAATCAATCTAAAGTATATATGAGTAAACTTGGT
CTGACAGTTACCAATGCTTAATCAGTGAGGCACCTATCTCAGCGATCTGTCTATTTCGTTCATCCATAGT
TGCCTGACTCCCCGTCGTGTAGATAACTACGATACGGGAGGGCTTACCATCTGGCCCCAGTGCTGCAATG
ATACCGCGAGACCCACGCTCACCGGCTCCAGATTTATCAGCAATAAACCAGCCAGCCGGAAGGGCCGAGC
GCAGAAGTGGTCCTGCAACTTTATCCGCCTCCATCCAGTCTATTAATTGTTGCCGGGAAGCTAGAGTAAG
TAGTTCGCCAGTTAATAGTTTGCGCAACGTTGTTGCCATTGCTACAGGCATCGTGGTGTCACGCTCGTCG
TTTGGTATGGCTTCATTCAGCTCCGGTTCCCAACGATCAAGGCGAGTTACATGATCCCCCATGTTGTGCA
AAAAAGCGGTTAGCTCCTTCGGTCCTCCGATCGTTGTCAGAAGTAAGTTGGCCGCAGTGTTATCACTCAT
GGTTATGGCAGCACTGCATAATTCTCTTACTGTCATGCCATCCGTAAGATGCTTTTCTGTGACTGGTGAG
TACTCAACCAAGTCATTCTGAGAATAGTGTATGCGGCGACCGAGTTGCTCTTGCCCGGCGTCAATACGGG
ATAATACCGCGCCACATAGCAGAACTTTAAAAGTGCTCATCATTGGAAAACGTTCTTCGGGGCGAAAACT
CTCAAGGATCTTACCGCTGTTGAGATCCAGTTCGATGTAACCCACTCGTGCACCCAACTGATCTTCAGCA
TCTTTTACTTTCACCAGCGTTTCTGGGTGAGCAAAAACAGGAAGGCAAAATGCCGCAAAAAAGGGAATAA
GGGCGACACGGAAATGTTGAATACTCATACTCTTCCTTTTTCAATATTATTGAAGCATTTATCAGGGTTA
TTGTCTCATGAGCGGATACATATTTGAATGTATTTAGAAAAATAAACAAATAGGGGTTCCGCGCACATTT
CCCCGAAAAGTGCCACCTGACGTCGACGGATCGGGAGATCTCCCGATCCCCTATGGTGCACTCTCAGTAC
AATCTGCTCTGATGCCGCATAGTTAAGCCAGTATCTGCTCCCTGCTTGTGTGTTGGAGGTCGCTGAGTAG
TGCGCGAGCAAAATTTAAGCTACAACAAGGCAAGGCTTGACCGACAATTGCATGAAGAATCTGCTTAGGG
TTAGGCGTTTTGCGCTGCTTCGCGATGTACGGGCCAGATATACGCGTT
Features (pLannotate 1.2.2; 21 found; start..end, strand, type, name):
      1..380     +  enhancer       CMV enhancer: human cytomegalovirus immediate early enhancer
    381..584     +  promoter       CMV promoter: human cytomegalovirus (CMV) immediate early promoter
    580..613     +  LTR            5' LTR (truncated) (fragment): truncated 5' long terminal repeat (LTR) from HIV-1
    629..647     +  promoter       T7 promoter: promoter for bacteriophage T7 RNA polymerase
    685..1203    +  CDS            DDIT4 (fragment): DDIT4_HUMAN - Also known as REDD1, RTP801. Experimental evidence at protein level: Swiss-Prot protein existence level 1. Regulates cell growth, proliferation and survival via inhibition of the activity of the mammalian target of rapamycin complex 1 (mTORC1). Inhibition of mTORC1 is mediated by a pathway that involves DDIT4/REDD1, AKT1, the TSC1-TSC2 complex and the GTPase RHEB. Plays an important role in responses to cellular energy levels and cellular stress, including responses to hypoxia and DNA damage. Regulates p53/TP53-mediated apoptosis in response to DNA damage via its effect on mTORC1
   1270..1288    -  promoter       SP6 promoter: promoter for bacteriophage SP6 RNA polymerase
   1314..1538    +  polyA_signal   bGH poly(A) signal: bovine growth hormone polyadenylation signal
   1542..1563    +  promoter       SV40 promoter (fragment): SV40 enhancer and early promoter
   1584..2012    +  rep_origin     f1 ori (sequence partly withheld): f1 bacteriophage origin of replication; arrow indicates direction of (+) strand synthesis
   2026..2355    +  promoter       SV40 promoter: SV40 enhancer and early promoter
   2422..3213    +  CDS            neo: KKA2_KLEPN - Also known as kan, nptII. Experimental evidence at protein level: Swiss-Prot protein existence level 1. Resistance to kanamycin, neomycin, paromomycin, ribostamycin, butirosin and gentamicin B. From Klebsiella pneumoniae.
   3237..3395    +  CDS            ble (fragment): BLE_KLEPN - Experimental evidence at protein level: Swiss-Prot protein existence level 1. Binding protein with a strong affinity to the bleomycin family of antibiotics. Binds to CL990; an antimitotic-antibiotic compound. From Klebsiella pneumoniae.
   3390..3511    +  polyA_signal   SV40 poly(A) signal: SV40 polyadenylation signal
   3584..3600    -  protein_bind   lac operator: The lac repressor binds to the lac operator to inhibit transcription in E. coli. This inhibition can be relieved by adding lactose or isopropyl-β-D-thiogalactopyranoside (IPTG). lac repressor encoded by lacI
   3608..3638    -  promoter       lac promoter: promoter for the E. coli lac operon
   3653..3674    -  protein_bind   CAP binding site: CAP binding activates transcription in the presence of cAMP. E. coli catabolite activator protein
   3687..3779    -  CDS            lacI (fragment): lac repressor; lacI; The lac repressor binds to the lac operator to inhibit transcription in E. coli. This inhibition can be relieved by adding lactose or isopropyl-β-D-thiogalactopyranoside (IPTG).
   3962..4550    -  rep_origin     ori: high-copy-number ColE1/pMB1/pBR322/pUC origin of replication
   4721..5581    -  CDS            AmpR: β-lactamase; bla; confers resistance to ampicillin, carbenicillin, and related antibiotics
   5582..5686    -  promoter       AmpR promoter: bla
   5745..5797    -  misc_feature   bom (fragment): basis of mobility region from pBR322
