[The description below was written by a language model from this plasmid's Addgene catalogue record and pLannotate feature annotations shown in this document.]
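Description:
pcDNA3-HA-REDD1 1-165 (#187) is a mammalian expression plasmid built on the Invitrogen pcDNA3.1 backbone (the plasmid name says pcDNA3) that encodes a C-terminally truncated form of human REDD1 (gene symbol DDIT4, also called RTP801 or Dig2). The insert covers amino acids 1-165 and is annotated as a DDIT4 fragment sitting directly downstream of the human cytomegalovirus immediate-early enhancer and promoter, with the bovine growth hormone polyadenylation signal terminating the transcript. T7 and SP6 phage promoters flank the cloning region and can serve for in vitro transcription or as sequencing primer sites. The protein carries an HA epitope tag for immunodetection. The catalogue lists it as C-terminal on the insert, whereas the plasmid name places HA before REDD1, and the feature table does not annotate the tag separately, so its position cannot be confirmed from the record. The cloning sites are also not recorded.

The plasmid is propagated in E. coli through a high-copy ColE1/pUC-type origin with ampicillin selection from the β-lactamase gene, and it also carries an f1 origin for single-stranded DNA production. For mammalian cells, an SV40 early promoter drives the neomycin phosphotransferase gene with an SV40 poly(A) signal, which allows G418 selection of stable transfectants. The short HIV-1 LTR, ble, lacI and bom fragments in the annotation appear to be incidental backbone matches rather than functional elements. REDD1 is a stress- and hypoxia-responsive inhibitor of mTORC1 signalling acting through the TSC1-TSC2 complex. As a deletion construct from a structural and functional study of this protein, the plasmid is suited to testing whether the C-terminal region is required for REDD1 activity in transfected cells.
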