Addgene plasmid #99924: pcDNA3-HA-REDD1 1-165 (#187)
Purpose: mammalian expression
Depositing lab: James Brugarolas. Depositing organization: University of Texas Southwestern Medical Center. Publication: Structural analysis and functional implications of the negative mTORC1 regulator REDD1. Vega-Rubin-de-Celis S, Abdallah Z, Kinch L, Grishin NV, Brugarolas J, Zhang X. Biochemistry. 2010 Mar 23;49(11):2491-501. doi: 10.1021/bi902135e. PubMed 20166753.
Backbone
  Vector backbone: pcDNA3.1
  Backbone manufacturer: Invitrogen
  Vector type: Mammalian Expression
Growth in bacteria
  Bacterial resistance: Ampicillin, 100 μg/mL
  Growth temperature: 37°C
  Growth strain: DH5alpha
  Copy number: Unknown
Gene/Insert
  Gene/Insert name: REDD1
  Species: H. sapiens (human)
  Mutation: C-terminal deletion; encodes AA 1-165
  Entrez Gene: DDIT4 (a.k.a. Dig2, REDD-1, REDD1)
  Tag / fusion protein: HA (C terminal on insert)
  Cloning method: Restriction Enzyme; 5′ cloning site Unknown (unknown if destroyed); 3′ cloning site Unknown (unknown if destroyed)
Terms and licenses: Academic/Nonprofit Terms; Industry Terms: Not Available to Industry
How to cite: pcDNA3-HA-REDD1 1-165 (#187) was a gift from James Brugarolas (Addgene plasmid # 99924 ; http://n2t.net/addgene:99924 ; RRID:Addgene_99924)
